>Addgene plasmid #23829 | pDONR223-GRK6 | depositor partial sequence | sequence record 11080 | Author sequence
ATGGAGCTCGAGAACATCGTAGCGAACACGGTGCTACTCAAGGCCCGGGAAGGTGGCGGTGGAAATCGCA
AAGGCAAAAGCAAGAAATGGCGGCAGATGCTCCAGTTCCCTCACATCAGCCAGTGCGAAGAGCTGCGGCT
CAGCCTCGAGCGTGACTATCACAGCCTGTGCGAGCGGCAGCCCATTGGGCGCCTGCTGTTCCGAGAGTTC
TGTGCCACGAGGCCGGAGCTGAGCCGCTGCGTCGCCTTCCTGGATGGGGTGGCCGAGTATGAAGTGACCC
CGGATGACAAGCGGAAGGCATGTGGGCGGCAGCTAACGCAGAATTTTCTGAGCCACACGGGTCCTGACCT
CATCCCTGAGGTCCCCCGGCAGCTGGTGACGAACTGCACCCAGCGGCTGGAGCAGGGTCCCTGCAAAGAC
CTTTTCCAGGAACTCACCCGGCTGACCCACGAGTACCTGAGCGTGGCCCCTTTTGCCGACTACCTCGACA
GCATCTACTTCAACCGTTTCCTGCAGTGGAAGTGGCTGGAAAGGCAGCCAGTGACCAAAAACACCTTCAG
GCAATACCGAGTCCTGGGCAAAGGTGGCTTTGGGGAGGTGTGCGCCTGCCAGGTGCGGGCCACAGGTAAG
ATGTATGCCTGCAAGAAGCTAGAGAAAAAGCGGATCAAGAAGCGGAAAGGGGAGGCCATGGCGCTGAACG
AGAAGCAGATCCTGGAGAAAGTGAACAGTAGGTTTGTAGTGAGCTTGGCCTACGCCTATGAGACCAAGGA
CGCGCTGTGCCTGGTGCTGACACTGATGAACGGGGGCGACCTCAAGTTCCACATCTACCACATGGGCCAG
GCTGGCTTCCCCGAAGCGCGGGCCGTCTTCTACGCCGCCGAGATCTGCTGTGGCCTGGAGGACCTGCACC
GGGAGCGCATCGTGTACAGGGACCTGAAGCCCGAGAACATCTTGCTGGATGACCACGGCCACATCCGCAT
CTCTGACCTGGGACTAGCTGTGCATGTGCCCGAGGGCCAGACCATCAAAGGGCGTGTGGGCACCGTGGGT
TACATGGCTCCGGAGGTGGTGAAGAATGAACGGTACACGTTCAGCCCTGACTGGTGGGCGCTCGGCTGCT
TCCTGTACGAGATGATCGCAGGCCAGTCGCCCTTCCAGCAGAGGAAGAAGAAGATCAAGCGGGAGGAGGT
GGAGCGGCTGGTGAAGGAGGTCCCCGAGGAGTATTCCGAGCGCTTTTCCCCGCAGGCCCGCTCACTTTGC
TCACAGCTCCTCTGCAAGGACCCTGCCGAACGCCTGGGGTGTCGTGGGGGCAGTGCCCGCGAGGTGAAGG
AGCACCCCCTCTTTAAGAAGCTGAACTTCAAGCGGCTGGGAGCTGGCATGCTGGAGCCGCCCTTCAAGCC
TGACCCCCAGGCCATTTACTGCAAGGATGTTCTGGACATTGAACAGTTCTCTACGGTCAAGGGCGTGGAG
CTGGAGCCTACCGACCAGGACTTCTACCAGAAGTTTGCCACAGGCAGTGTGCCCATCCCCTGGCAGAACG
AGATGGTGGAGACCGAGTGCTTCCAGGAGCTGAATGTCTTTGGGCTGGATGGCTCAGTTCCCCCAGACCT
GGACTGGAAGGGCCAGCCACCTGCACCTCCTAAAAAGGGACTGCTGCAGAGACTCTTCAGTCGCCAAAGG
ATTGCTGTGGAAACTGCAGCGACAGCGAGGAAGAGCTCCCCACCCGCCTCTAGCCCCCAGCCCGAGGCCC
CCACCAGCAGTTGGCGGTAG
