>Addgene plasmid #23829 | pDONR223-GRK6 | addgene partial sequence | sequence record 29693 | 23829 with M13pUC-fwd
TAGCTCGGGCCCAATAATGATTTTATTTTGACTGATAGTGACCTGTTCGTTGCAACAAATTGATGAGCAA
TGCTTTTTTATAATGCCAACTTTGTACAAAAAAGTTGGCATGGAGCTCGAGAACATCGTAGCGAACACGG
TGCTACTCAAGGCCCGGGAAGGTGGCGGTGGAAATCGCAAAGGCAAAAGCAAGAAATGGCGGCAGATGCT
CCAGTTCCCTCACATCAGCCAGTGCGAAGAGCTGCGGCTCAGCCTCGAGCGTGACTATCACAGCCTGTGC
GAGCGGCAGCCCATTGGGCGCCTGCTGTTCCGAGAGTTCTGTGCCACGAGGCCGGAGCTGAGCCGCTGCG
TCGCCTTCCTGGATGGGGTGGCCGAGTATGAAGTGACCCCGGATGACAAGCGGAAGGCATGTGGGCGGCA
GCTAACGCAGAATTTTCTGAGCCACACGGGTCCTGACCTCATCCCTGAGGTCCCCCGGCAGCTGGTGACG
AACTGCACCCAGCGGCTGGAGCAGGGTCCCTGCAAAGACCTTTTCCAGGAACTCACCCGGCTGACCCACG
AGTACCTGAGCGTGGCCCCTTTTGCCGACTACCTCGACAGCATCTACTTCAACCGTTTCCTGCAGTGGAA
GTGGCTGGAAAGGCAGCCAGTGACCAAAAACACCTTCAGGCAATACCGAGTCCTGGGCAAAGGTGGCTTT
GGGGAGGTGTGCGCCTGCCAGGTGCGGGCCACAGGTAAGATGTATGCCTGCAAGAAGCTAGAGAAA
