[The description below was written by a language model from this plasmid's Addgene catalogue record.]
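Description:
pDONR223-GRK6 is a Gateway entry-type clone built on the Invitrogen pDONR223 donor backbone (about 5 kb without insert) and carrying the human GRK6 open reading frame, which encodes G protein-coupled receptor kinase 6. The insert is listed as roughly 1.8 kb and was introduced by Gateway recombination. In a clone of this kind the ORF is normally flanked by attL recombination sites, although no feature table is provided here to confirm the individual elements. The plasmid is maintained at high copy number in standard E. coli cloning strains and is selected with spectinomycin. M13 forward and reverse priming sites flanking the insert are used for sequence verification.

The ORF has been cloned without a stop codon. This "open" configuration means that, when the insert is transferred by recombination into a destination vector, it can be read through into a C-terminal epitope tag and stop codon supplied by that vector. The record names no promoter for expression in mammalian cells, and the depositors state that the plasmid should not be transfected directly. It serves only as a shuttle source of the GRK6 coding sequence. They point to a companion set of lentiviral Gateway destination vectors (the pLX301 to pLX304 series) for expressing such ORFs in mammalian cells. The clone belongs to a kit of ORF clones, and the associated publication concerns resistance to RAF inhibition through reactivation of the MAP kinase pathway. This is consistent with use in gain-of-function expression studies after transfer to a suitable expression vector.
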