Addgene plasmid #23829: pDONR223-GRK6
Depositing lab: William Hahn & David Root. Depositing organization: Dana-Farber Cancer Institute. Publication: COT drives resistance to RAF inhibition through MAP kinase pathway reactivation. Johannessen CM, Boehm JS, Kim SY, Thomas SR, Wardwell L, Johnson LA, Emery CM, Stransky N, Cogdill AP, Barretina J, Caponigro G, Hieronymus H, Murray RR, Salehi-Ashtiani K, Hill DE, Vidal M, Zhao JJ, Yang X, Alkan O, Kim S, Harris JL, Wilson CJ, Myer VE, Finan PM, Root DE, Roberts TM, Golub T, Flaherty KT, Dummer R, Weber BL, Sellers WR, Schlegel R, Wargo JA, Hahn WC, Garraway LA. Nature. 2010 Dec 16;468(7326):968-72. doi: 10.1038/nature09627 PubMed 21107320.
Backbone
  Vector backbone: pDONR223
  Backbone manufacturer: Invitrogen
  Backbone size w/o insert (bp): 5005
  Vector type: Gateway Donor vector
Growth in bacteria
  Bacterial resistance: Spectinomycin, 50 μg/mL
  Growth temperature: 37°C
  Growth strain: DH5alpha
  Copy number: High Copy
Gene/Insert
  Gene/Insert name: GRK6 (alt name: G protein-coupled receptor kinase 6)
  Species: H. sapiens (human)
  Insert size (bp): 1770
  Entrez Gene: GRK6 (a.k.a. GPRK6)
  Cloning method: Gateway Cloning
  Sequencing primers: 5′ M13pUC-fwd; 3′ M13rev
Terms and licenses: Academic/Nonprofit Terms; Industry Terms: Not Available to Industry
Depositor comments: The ORF has no Stop codon. This design enables easy recombination into a destination vector to add an epitope tag of choice and Stop codon to the ORF. Do NOT use this plasmid directly for transfections. A set of 4 custom lentiviral vectors is available ( pLX301 (http://www.addgene.org/25895/) , pLX302 (http://www.addgene.org/25896/) , pLX303 (http://www.addgene.org/25897/) , pLX304 (http://www.addgene.org/25890/) ) to be used to express these ORFs in mammalian cells. These plasmids are not included in the kit and must be ordered separately.
How to cite: pDONR223-GRK6 was a gift from William Hahn & David Root (Addgene plasmid # 23829 ; http://n2t.net/addgene:23829 ; RRID:Addgene_23829)
